>Addgene plasmid #79941 | pCMV-EPN-26 | depositor partial sequence | sequence record 150576 | EPN-26
CTAGAATTATCGATCCGGAGGTACCATGAAGATCGAAGAGCTGTTCAAGAAACACAAGATCGTTGCCGTG
CTGCGTGCCAATAGTGTGGAAGAAGCGAAAAAGAAAGCGCTGGCGGTTTTCCTGGGCGGCGTTCATCTGA
TTGAAATTACCTTTACCGTGCCGGATGCGGATACCGTGATTAAGGAACTGAGCTTTCTGAAGGAAATGGG
CGCGATTATTGGTGCGGGCACCGTGACCAGCGTGGAGCAGTGCCGTAAAGCGGTGGAAAGTGGCGCCGAA
TTCATTGTGAGTCCGCACCTGGACGAGGAAATTAGCCAATTTTGCAAGGAGAAGGGTGTGTTCTATATGC
CAGGCGTTATGACCCCGACCGAACTGGTGAAAGCCATGAAACTGGGCCATACCATCTTAAAACTGTTTCC
GGGTGAGGTGGTGGGTCCGCAGTTTGTTAAAGCGATGAAAGGTCCGTTTCCGAATGTGAAATTTGTGCCA
ACCGGCGGTGTTAATCTGGACAATGTGTGCGAATGGTTCAAAGCGGGCGTGCTGGCCGTGGGCGTGGGCA
GCGCGTTAGTGAAAGGCACCCCGGTGGAAGTGGCGGAAAAGGCCAAGGCGTTCGTTGAGAAGATTCGTGG
CTGCACCGAACAGAAGCTGATCTCCGAAGAAGACCTGGGCAGCGACGGCTCCGGCCGTTCCGGTTCCCAC
GGTCTGCAGGACGACCCGGACCTGCAAGCACTGCTCAAGGGCAGCCAGCTGCTGAAAGTTAAATCTTCTT
CTTGGCGTCGTGAACGTTTCTACAAACTCCAGGAGGACTGCAAAACCATCTGGCAGGAATCCCGTAAAGT
TATGCGTTCTCCGGAATCTCAGCTGTTCTCTATCGAAGACATCCAGGAAGTTCGTATGGGTCACCGTACC
GAAGGTCTGGAAAAATTCGCGCGTGACATCCCGGAAGACCGTTGCTTCTCCATCGTTTTCAAAGACCAGC
GTAACACCCTGGACCTGATCGCGCCGTCTCCGGCGGACGCGCAGCACTGGGTTCAGGGTCTGCGTAAAAT
CATCCACCACTCTGGTTCTATGGACCAACGTCAGAAACTGCAGTCTCGTCCGGAACCGACCGCACCGCCG
GAAGAATCTTTCCGTTCTGGTGTTGAAACCACCACGCCACCGCAAAAACAGGAGCCGATCGACAAAGAAC
TGTACCCGCTGACCTCTCTGCGTTCTCTGTTCGGTAACGACCCGTCTTCTCAGTGACTCGAGAAGCTTGC
TAGCAGATCTT
