>Addgene plasmid #79941 | pCMV-EPN-26 | addgene partial sequence | sequence record 162377 | CMV-F 5'-CGCAAATGGGCGGTAGGCGTG-3'
AACTAGAGAACCCACTGCTTACTGGCTTATCGAAATTAATACGACTCACTATAGGGAGACCCAAGCTGGC
TAGCGTTTAAACGGGCCCTCTAGAATTATCGATCCGGAGGTACCATGAAGATCGAAGAGCTGTTCAAGAA
ACACAAGATCGTTGCCGTGCTGCGTGCCAATAGTGTGGAAGAAGCGAAAAAGAAAGCGCTGGCGGTTTTC
CTGGGCGGCGTTCATCTGATTGAAATTACCTTTACCGTGCCGGATGCGGATACCGTGATTAAGGAACTGA
GCTTTCTGAAGGAAATGGGCGCGATTATTGGTGCGGGCACCGTGACCAGCGTGGAGCAGTGCCGTAAAGC
GGTGGAAAGTGGCGCCGAATTCATTGTGAGTCCGCACCTGGACGAGGAAATTAGCCAATTTTGCAAGGAG
AAGGGTGTGTTCTATATGCCAGGCGTTATGACCCCGACCGAACTGGTGAAAGCCATGAAACTGGGCCATA
CCATCTTAAAACTGTTTCCGGGTGAGGTGGTGGGTCCGCAGTTTGTTAAAGCGATGAAAGGTCCGTTTCC
GAATGTGAAATTTGTGCCAACCGGCGGTGTTAATCTGGACAATGTGTGCGAATGGTTCAAAGCGGGCGTG
CTGGCCGTGGGCGTGGGCAGCGCGTTAGTGAAAGGCACCCCGGTGGAAGTGGCGGAAAAGGCCAAGGCGT
TCGTTGAGAAGATTCGTGGCTGCACCGAACAGAAGCTGATCTCCGAAGAAGACCTGGGCAGCGACGGCTC
CGGCCGTTCCGGTTCCCACGGTCTGCAGGACGACCCGGACCTGCAAGCACTGCTCAAGGGCAGCCAGCTG
CTGAAAGTTAAATCTTCTTCTTGGCGTCGTGAACGTTTCTACAAACTCCAGGAGGACTGCAAAACCATCT
GGCAGGAATCCCGTAAAGTTATGCGTTCTCCGGAATCTCAGCTGTTCTCTATCGAA
