>Addgene plasmid #79941 | pCMV-EPN-26 | addgene partial sequence | sequence record 162378 | Bglob-pA-R 5'-ttttggcagagggaaaaaga-3'
TGAGAAGACGGGTCGTTACCGAACAGAGAACGCAGAGAGGTCAGCGGGTACAGTTCTTTGTCGATCGGCT
CCTGTTTTTGCGGTGGCGTGGTGGTTTCAACACCAGAACGGAAAGATTCTTCCGGCGGTGCGGTCGGTTC
CGGACGAGACTGCAGTTTCTGACGTTGGTCCATAGAACCAGAGTGGTGGATGATTTTACGCAGACCCTGA
ACCCAGTGCTGCGCGTCCGCCGGAGACGGCGCGATCAGGTCCAGGGTGTTACGCTGGTCTTTGAAAACGA
TGGAGAAGCAACGGTCTTCCGGGATGTCACGCGCGAATTTTTCCAGACCTTCGGTACGGTGACCCATACG
AACTTCCTGGATGTCTTCGATAGAGAACAGCTGAGATTCCGGAGAACGCATAACTTTACGGGATTCCTGC
CAGATGGTTTTGCAGTCCTCCTGGAGTTTGTAGAAACGTTCACGACGCCAAGAAGAAGATTTAACTTTCA
GCAGCTGGCTGCCCTTGAGCAGTGCTTGCAGGTCCGGGTCGTCCTGCAGACCGTGGGAACCGGAACGGCC
GGAGCCGTCGCTGCCCAGGTCTTCTTCGGAGATCAGCTTCTGTTCGGTGCAGCCACGAATCTTCTCAACG
AACGCCTTGGCCTTTTCCGCCACTTCCACCGGGGTGCCTTTCACTAACGCGCTGCCCACGCCCACGGCCA
GCACGCCCGCTTTGAACCATTCGCACACATTGTCCAGATTAACACCGCCGGTTGGCACAAATTTCACATT
CGGAAACGGACCTTTCATCGCTTTAACAAACTGCGGACCCACCACCTCACCCGGAAACAGTTTTAAGATG
GTATGGCCCAGTTTCATGGCTTTCACCAGTTCGGTCGGGGTCATAACGCCTGGCATATAGAACACACC
