[The description below was written by a language model from this plasmid's Addgene catalogue record.]
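Description:
pCMV-EPN-26 is a mammalian expression plasmid built on a pCMV backbone (listed as 5443 bp without insert), with the insert cloned between the KpnI and XhoI sites. It is propagated in E. coli as a high-copy plasmid under ampicillin selection, and it carries a neomycin resistance marker that allows G418 selection of transfected mammalian cells. The catalogue also lists it as a bacterial expression vector, but no bacterial promoter is recorded. The backbone name implies that a CMV promoter drives the insert. No feature table is provided, so the promoter, polyadenylation signal and origins cannot be confirmed in detail.

The insert, EPN-26, is a designed "enveloped protein nanocage" fusion protein whose architecture is recorded as I3-01p-myc-10GS-PH-Late1. By the component names, this reads as an I3-01-derived self-assembling nanocage subunit, followed by a myc epitope tag for detection, a 10GS element (presumably a glycine-serine flexible linker), a PH element (likely a pleckstrin homology domain, a type of module that binds membrane phosphoinositides) and a "Late1" element (likely a viral late-domain-type motif, which typically recruits the cellular ESCRT budding machinery). The record does not state the source or exact sequence of these modules.

The associated study concerns designed proteins that induce the formation of nanocage-containing extracellular vesicles. In that setting, the combination of self-assembly, membrane binding and budding functions in one polypeptide fits a construct meant to test release of enveloped nanocages from transfected mammalian cells. As one numbered member of an EPN series, it is probably a variant for comparing alternative module choices or arrangements.
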