Addgene plasmid #79941: pCMV-EPN-26
Purpose: I3-01p-myc-10GS-PH-Late1
Depositing lab: Neil King. Depositing organization: University of Washington. Publication: Designed proteins induce the formation of nanocage-containing extracellular vesicles. Votteler J, Ogohara C, Yi S, Hsia Y, Nattermann U, Belnap DM, King NP, Sundquist WI. Nature. 2016 Dec 8;540(7632):292-295. doi: 10.1038/nature20607. Epub 2016 Nov 30. PubMed 27919066.
Backbone
  Vector backbone: pCMV
  Backbone size w/o insert (bp): 5443
  Modifications to backbone: Inserts were cloned into the Kpn1 and Xho1 sites
  Vector type: Mammalian Expression, Bacterial Expression
  Selectable markers: Neomycin (select with G418)
Growth in bacteria
  Bacterial resistance: Ampicillin, 100 μg/mL
  Growth temperature: 37°C
  Growth strain: DH5alpha
  Copy number: High Copy
Gene/Insert
  Gene/Insert name: EPN-26
Terms and licenses: Academic/Nonprofit Terms; Industry Terms: Not Available to Industry
How to cite: pCMV-EPN-26 was a gift from Neil King (Addgene plasmid # 79941 ; http://n2t.net/addgene:79941 ; RRID:Addgene_79941)
